Addgene plasmid #194761: PATL2_G288-Y543_BV_bio
Depositing lab: Cheryl Arrowsmith. Depositing organization: University of Toronto.
Backbone
  Vector backbone: pFBD-BirA
  Vector type: Baculovirus Expression
Growth in bacteria
  Bacterial resistance: Ampicillin, 100 μg/mL
  Growth temperature: 37°C
  Growth strain: DH5alpha
  Copy number: High Copy
Gene/Insert
  Gene/Insert name: PATL2 (alt name: PATL2:PBC038-A10:C247515)
  Species: H. sapiens (human)
  Entrez Gene: PATL2 (a.k.a. Pat1a, hPat1a)
  Promoter: Polyhedrin and p10
  Cloning method: Ligation Independent Cloning
  Sequencing primers: 5′ pFBOH-FWD:CCGGATTATTCATACCGTCCCACCA; 3′ pFBOH-REV:CTGATTATGATCCTCTAGTACTTCT
Terms and licenses: Academic/Nonprofit Terms; Industry Terms: Not Available to Industry
Depositor comments: SGC openlab notebooks link: https://openlabnotebooks.org/assessing-patl2-as-a-non-hormonal-contraceptive-target/
How to cite: PATL2_G288-Y543_BV_bio was a gift from Cheryl Arrowsmith (Addgene plasmid # 194761 ; http://n2t.net/addgene:194761 ; RRID:Addgene_194761)
