[The description below was written by a language model from this plasmid's Addgene catalogue record and pLannotate feature annotations shown in this document.]
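Description:
PATL2_G288-Y543_BV_bio is a baculovirus transfer plasmid built on the dual-promoter pFBD-BirA backbone, designed to produce a fragment of human PATL2 in insect cells alongside the E. coli biotin ligase BirA. It is maintained in E. coli as a high-copy plasmid through a ColE1/pUC-type origin with ampicillin selection (β-lactamase). It also carries an f1 origin. The expression region is flanked by the Tn7L and Tn7R ends of a mini-Tn7 element, which also encloses a gentamicin acetyltransferase marker. This arrangement is characteristic of transposition-based bacmid systems, in which the cassette and gentamicin marker are moved into a baculovirus shuttle genome in E. coli before recombinant virus is made.

Two divergent late baculoviral promoters drive the payload. The polyhedrin promoter directs the PATL2 insert, which by the construct name spans residues G288 to Y543 and was introduced by ligation-independent cloning. It is terminated by an SV40 polyadenylation signal. PATL2 is an RNA-binding protein annotated as a translational repressor. On the opposite strand, the p10 promoter drives full-length birA, followed by an HSV TK polyadenylation signal. The "bio" suffix and the co-expressed ligase suggest the PATL2 fragment is intended to be biotinylated in vivo, presumably at a fused acceptor peptide, but neither the feature table nor the catalogue fields annotate a biotinylation or purification tag, so the tag configuration is not stated. The depositor's comments link the construct to an effort assessing PATL2 as a non-hormonal contraceptive target, which fits a use in producing recombinant protein for biochemical or binding studies.
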