Features (pLannotate 1.2.2; 18 found; start..end, strand, type, name):
    176..204     -  promoter       Pc promoter: intI1 (promoter lies within the coding sequence); class 1 integron promoter
    182..541     -  CDS            YPR2_ECOLX (fragment): Protein predicted: Swiss-Prot protein existence level 4. From Escherichia coli.
    712..760     -  polyA_signal   HSV TK poly(A) signal: herpes simplex virus thymidine kinase polyadenylation signal (Cole and Stacy, 1985)
    834..1796    -  CDS            birA: BIRA_ECOLI - Also known as bioR, dhbB. Experimental evidence at protein level: Swiss-Prot protein existence level 1. Acts both as a biotin--[acetyl-CoA-carboxylase] ligase and a biotin-operon repressor. In the presence of ATP, BirA activates biotin to form the BirA-biotinyl-5'-adenylate (BirA-bio-5'-AMP or holoBirA) complex. HoloBirA can either transfer the biotinyl moiety to the biotin carboxyl carrier protein (BCCP) subunit of acetyl-CoA carboxylase, or bind to the biotin operator site and inhibit transcription of the operon. From Escherichia coli (strain K12).
   1833..1942    -  promoter       p10 promoter: baculovirus promoter for expression in insect cells
   1966..2057    +  promoter       polyhedrin promoter: polh from Autographa californica; promoter for the baculovirus polyhedrin gene
   2174..2941    +  CDS            PATL2 (fragment): PATL2_HUMAN - Experimental evidence at protein level: Swiss-Prot protein existence level 1. RNA-binding protein that acts as a translational repressor. From Homo sapiens (Human).
   3000..3083    +  CDS            large T antigen (fragment): large T antigen from SV40 (simian virus 40)
   3106..3240    +  polyA_signal   SV40 poly(A) signal: SV40 polyadenylation signal
   3269..3434    -  mobile_element Tn7L: mini-Tn7 element (left end of the Tn7 transposon) Tn7
   3597..3613    +  CDS            lacZα (fragment): LacZα fragment of β-galactosidase; lacZ fragment
   3618..4072    +  rep_origin     f1 ori (sequence partly withheld): f1 bacteriophage origin of replication; arrow indicates direction of (+) strand synthesis
   4098..4202    +  promoter       AmpR promoter: bla
   4203..5063    +  CDS            AmpR: β-lactamase; bla; confers resistance to ampicillin, carbenicillin, and related antibiotics
   5234..5822    +  rep_origin     ori: high-copy-number ColE1/pMB1/pBR322/pUC origin of replication
   6008..6059    -  misc_feature   bom (fragment): basis of mobility region from pBR322
   6127..6351    -  mobile_element Tn7R: mini-Tn7 element (right end of the Tn7 transposon) Tn7
   6418..6       -  CDS            GmR (across the origin): gentamycin acetyltransferase; aacC1; confers resistance to gentamycin
>Addgene plasmid #194761 | PATL2_G288-Y543_BV_bio | addgene full sequence | sequence record 383917 | Addgene NGS Result
TAACATCAAACATCGACCCACGGCGTAACGCGCTTGCTGCTTGGATGCCCGAGGCATAGACTGTACAAAA
AAACAGTCATAACAAGCCATGAAAACCGCCACTGCGCCGTTACCACCGCTGCGTTCGGTCAAGGTTCTGG
ACCAGTTGCGTGAGCGCATACGCTACTTGCATTACAGTTTACGAACCGAACAGGCTTATGTCAACTGGGT
TCGTGCCTTCATCCGTTTCCACGGTGTGCGTCACCCGGCAACCTTGGGCAGCAGCGAAGTCGAGGCATTT
CTGTCCTGGCTGGCGAACGAGCGCAAGGTTTCGGTCTCCACGCATCGTCAGGCATTGGCGGCCTTGCTGT
TCTTCTACGGCAAGGTGCTGTGCACGGATCTGCCCTTGCTTCAGGAGATCGGTAGACCTCGGCCGTCGCG
GCGCTTGCCGGTGGTGCTGACCCCGGATGAAGTGGTTCGCATCCTCGGTTTTCTGGAAGGCGAGCATCGT
TTGTTCGCCCAGGACTCTAGCTATAGTTCTAGTGGTTGGCTACGTACCCGTAGTGGCTATGGCAGGGCTT
GCCGCCCCGACGTTGGCTGCGAGCCCTGGGCCTTCACCCGAACTTGGGGGTTGGGGTGGGGAAAAGGAAG
AAACGCGGGCGTATTGGTCCCAATGGGGTCTCGGTGGGGTATCGACAGAGTGCCAGCCCTGGGACCGAAC
CCCGCGTTTATGAACAAACGACCCAACACCCGTGCGTTTTATTCTGTCTTTTTATTGCCGTCATAGCGCG
GGTTCCTTCCGGTATTGTCTCCTTCCGTGTTTCAGTTAGCCTCCCCCATCTCCCGGTACTTCATTTTTCT
GCACTACGCAGGGATATTTCACCGCCCATCCAGGGTTTTATTATTCCATCCTGCTCAAGTAATAAAGCCC
CCTGTTTGTCTATTCCGCGTGAAATGCCAAATATTTCTTTATCACCAATGATAAGTTTCACTGGGCGATT
AATAAAATTATCCAGCTTTTCCCAGCGCGACAGATAAGGTGCCAATCCTTCTTGTTCGAAGAGTTCCAAC
GCAGCACGTAATTCACGTATTAGCATGGCCGCCAACGTATTACGATCGAGATTGATCCCCGCTTCCTGCA
GCGTGATCCACCCCTGATTAACGACACTCTCTTCAACACGGCGCATTGCCATGTTGATCCCGGCTCCAAT
GACTATTTGCGCCGCATCGCCAGTTTTGCCAGTCAGCTCCACCAGAATGCCTGCCAGCTTGCGATCCTGC
AGATAGAGGTCATTAGGCCATTTAACACGAACTTTATCTGCACCCAGCTTGCGTAATACTTCCGCCATCA
CGATACCGATAACCAGACTTAAACCAATCGCCGCCGCCGGGCCTTGTTCCAGACGCCAGAACATCGACAA
ATATAAGTTTGCGCCAAAAGGCGAAAACCATTTCCGACCCCGGCGACCACGGCCAGCCTGCTGGTATTCT
GCAATGCAAGCATCGCCCGATTTAAGCTCTCCGATACGATCAAGAAGGTACTGATTCGTGGAGTCAATCA
CTGGCAGCACGGCTACACTACCGCCATCCAGCTGACCCAATATCTGTTTAGCATTAAGTAACTGGATAGG
CTCAGGCAGGCTGTATCCTTTACCCGGAACGGTAAAGACATCAACGCCCCAGTCACGCAGTGTCTGAATG
TGTTTATTAATAGCCGCCCGGCTCATTCCCAGCGTTTCACCCAACTGCTCGCCAGAGTGAAATTCACCGT
TCGCTAACAGGGCAATCAATTTCAGTGGCACGGTGTTATCCTTCATGGCTCGAGATCCCGGGTGATCAAG
TCTTCGTCGAGTGATTGTAAATAAAATGTAATTTACAGTATAGTATTTTAATTAATATACAAATGATTTG
ATAATAATTCTTATTTAACTATAATATATTGTGTTGGGTTGAATTAAAGGTCCGTATACTCCGGAATATT
AATAGATCATGGAGATAATTAAAATGATAACCATCTCGCAAATAAATAAGTATTTTACTGTTTTCGTAAC
AGTTTTGTAATAAAAAAACCTATAAATATTCCGGATTATTCATACCGTCCCACCATCGGGCGCGGATCCC
GATGAGCGGCCTGAACGATATTTTTGAAGCGCAGAAAATTGAATGGCATGAAGGCAGCGCTGGAGGTTCA
GGTGGGACTCAAGAGCAGGATATTGAAGCCGCCAGTTCGCAGCGGTTAAGAGTGCTCTATAGAATTGAAA
AGATGTTTCTCCAGCTTTTAGAGATTGAGGAGGGCTGGAAATACCGCCCTCCCCCACCGTGTTTTAGCGA
ACAACAGTCCAACCAAGTCGAAAAACTTTTCCAAACCCTAAAAACACAGGAGCAGAATAACCTGGAGGAA
GCGGCTGACGGTTTCTTACAGGTTCTAAGTGTCAGGAAAGGTAAGGCGCTCGTAGCGCGGCTATTGCCGT
TTCTTCCACAAGACCAAGCAGTCACAATACTCTTAGCTATCACTCACCACCTCCCACTATTGGTGCGGAG
GGACGTTGCAGACCAAGCTCTGCAAATGTTGTTTAAGCCCCTTGGTAAATGCATTTCCCACCTCACGCTC
CATGAGCTTCTGCAAGGACTCCAAGGATTGACACTTTTGCCCCCTGGATCATCTGAACGACCCGTGACAG
TCGTTTTGCAGAATCAGTTTGGAATTAGTCTACTGTACGCACTTTTATCACATGGGGAGCAATTGGTGAG
CTTGCACTCTTCACTGGAAGAGCCCAACAGCGACCACACGGCATGGACCGATATGGTAGTACTGATCGCT
TGGGAGATAGCGCAAATGCCTACAGCTTCGCTTGCTGAGCCTCTGGCATTTCCTAGTAACCTGTTGCCCC
TATTCTGTCACCATGTCGATAAACAATTAGTCCAGCAGCTAGAGGCACGAATGGAGTTTGCTTGGATCTA
TGGCGGAAGTGGACATCACCACCATCATCACTGATGAAGCTTGTCGAGAAGTACTAGAGGATCATAATCA
GCCATACCACATTTGTAGAGGTTTTACTTGCTTTAAAAAACCTCCCACACCTCCCCCTGAACCTGAAACA
TAAAATGAATGCAATTGTTGTTGTTAACTTGTTTATTGCAGCTTATAATGGTTACAAATAAAGCAATAGC
ATCACAAATTTCACAAATAAAGCATTTTTTTCACTGCATTCTAGTTGTGGTTTGTCCAAACTCATCAATG
TATCTTATCATGTCTGGATCTGATCACTGCTTGAGCCTAGGAGATCCGAACCAGATAAGTGAAATCTAGT
TCCAAACTATTTTGTCATTTTTAATTTTCGTATTAGCTTACGACGCTACACCCAGTTCCCATCTATTTTG
TCACTCTTCCCTAAATAATCCTTAAAAACTCCATTTCCACCCCTCCCAGTTCCCAACTATTTTGTCCGCC
CACAGCGGGGCATTTTTCTTCCTGTTATGTTTTTAATCAAACATCCTGCCAACTCCATGTGACAAACCGT
CATCTTCGGCTACTTTTTCTCTGTCACAGAATGAAAATTTTTCTGTCATCTCTTCGTTATTAATGTTTGT
AATTGACTGAATATCAACGCTTATTTGCAGCCTGAATGGCGAATGGG
[124 nt withheld, positions 3618-3741]
C
[91 nt withheld, positions 3743-3833]
A
[49 nt withheld, positions 3835-3883]
CCTTTGACGTTGGAGTCCACGTTCTT
[37 nt withheld, positions 3910-3946]
ACCCTATCTCGGTCTATTCTTTTGATTTATAAGGGATTTTGCCGATTTCGGCCTATTGGTTAAAAAATGA
GCTGATTTAACAAAAATTTAACGCGAATTTTAACAAAATATTAACGCTTACAATTTAGGTGGCACTTTTC
GGGGAAATGTGCGCGGAACCCCTATTTGTTTATTTTTCTAAATACATTCAAATATGTATCCGCTCATGAG
ACAATAACCCTGATAAATGCTTCAATAATATTGAAAAAGGAAGAGTATGAGTATTCAACATTTCCGTGTC
GCCCTTATTCCCTTTTTTGCGGCATTTTGCCTTCCTGTTTTTGCTCACCCAGAAACGCTGGTGAAAGTAA
AAGATGCTGAAGATCAGTTGGGTGCACGAGTGGGTTACATCGAACTGGATCTCAACAGCGGTAAGATCCT
TGAGAGTTTTCGCCCCGAAGAACGTTTTCCAATGATGAGCACTTTTAAAGTTCTGCTATGTGGCGCGGTA
TTATCCCGTATTGACGCCGGGCAAGAGCAACTCGGTCGCCGCATACACTATTCTCAGAATGACTTGGTTG
AGTACTCACCAGTCACAGAAAAGCATCTTACGGATGGCATGACAGTAAGAGAATTATGCAGTGCTGCCAT
AACCATGAGTGATAACACTGCGGCCAACTTACTTCTGACAACGATCGGAGGACCGAAGGAGCTAACCGCT
TTTTTGCACAACATGGGGGATCATGTAACTCGCCTTGATCGTTGGGAACCGGAGCTGAATGAAGCCATAC
CAAACGACGAGCGTGACACCACGATGCCTGTAGCAATGGCAACAACGTTGCGCAAACTATTAACTGGCGA
ACTACTTACTCTAGCTTCCCGGCAACAATTAATAGACTGGATGGAGGCGGATAAAGTTGCAGGACCACTT
CTGCGCTCGGCCCTTCCGGCTGGCTGGTTTATTGCTGATAAATCTGGAGCCGGTGAGCGTGGGTCTCGCG
GTATCATTGCAGCACTGGGGCCAGATGGTAAGCCCTCCCGTATCGTAGTTATCTACACGACGGGGAGTCA
GGCAACTATGGATGAACGAAATAGACAGATCGCTGAGATAGGTGCCTCACTGATTAAGCATTGGTAACTG
TCAGACCAAGTTTACTCATATATACTTTAGATTGATTTAAAACTTCATTTTTAATTTAAAAGGATCTAGG
TGAAGATCCTTTTTGATAATCTCATGACCAAAATCCCTTAACGTGAGTTTTCGTTCCACTGAGCGTCAGA
CCCCGTAGAAAAGATCAAAGGATCTTCTTGAGATCCTTTTTTTCTGCGCGTAATCTGCTGCTTGCAAACA
AAAAAACCACCGCTACCAGCGGTGGTTTGTTTGCCGGATCAAGAGCTACCAACTCTTTTTCCGAAGGTAA
CTGGCTTCAGCAGAGCGCAGATACCAAATACTGTTCTTCTAGTGTAGCCGTAGTTAGGCCACCACTTCAA
GAACTCTGTAGCACCGCCTACATACCTCGCTCTGCTAATCCTGTTACCAGTGGCTGCTGCCAGTGGCGAT
AAGTCGTGTCTTACCGGGTTGGACTCAAGACGATAGTTACCGGATAAGGCGCAGCGGTCGGGCTGAACGG
GGGGTTCGTGCACACAGCCCAGCTTGGAGCGAACGACCTACACCGAACTGAGATACCTACAGCGTGAGCT
ATGAGAAAGCGCCACGCTTCCCGAAGGGAGAAAGGCGGACAGGTATCCGGTAAGCGGCAGGGTCGGAACA
GGAGAGCGCACGAGGGAGCTTCCAGGGGGAAACGCCTGGTATCTTTATAGTCCTGTCGGGTTTCGCCACC
TCTGACTTGAGCGTCGATTTTTGTGATGCTCGTCAGGGGGGCGGAGCCTATGGAAAAACGCCAGCAACGC
GGCCTTTTTACGGTTCCTGGCCTTTTGCTGGCCTTTTGCTCACATGTTCTTTCCTGCGTTATCCCCTGAT
TCTGTGGATAACCGTATTACCGCCTTTGAGTGAGCTGATACCGCTCGCCGCAGCCGAACGACCGAGCGCA
GCGAGTCAGTGAGCGAGGAAGCGGAAGAGCGCCTGATGCGGTATTTTCTCCTTACGCATCTGTGCGGTAT
TTCACACCGCATAGACCAGCCGCGTAACCTGGCAAAATCGGTTACGGTTGAGTAATAAATGGATGCCCTG
CGTAAGCGGGTGTGGGCGGACAATAAAGTCTTAAACTGAACAAAATAGATCTAAACTATGACAATAAAGT
CTTAAACTAGACAGAATAGTTGTAAACTGAAATCAGTCCAGTTATGCTGTGAAAAAGCATACTGGACTTT
TGTTATGGCTAAAGCAAACTCTTCATTTTCTGAAGTGCAAATTGCCCGTCGTATTAAAGAGGGGCGTGGC
CAAGGGCATGGTAAAGACTATATTCGCGGCGTTGTGACAATTTACCGAACAACTCCGCGGCCGGGAAGCC
GATCTCGGCTTGAACGAATTGTTAGGTGGCGGTACTTGGGTCGATATCAAAGTGCATCACTTCTTCCCGT
ATGCCCAACTTTGTATAGAGAGCCACTGCGGGATCGTCACCGTAATCTGCTTGCACGTAGATCACATAAG
CACCAAGCGCGTTGGCCTCATGCTTGAGGAGATTGATGAGCGCGGTGGCAATGCCCTGCCTCCGGTGCTC
GCCGGAGACTGCGAGATCATAGATATAGATCTCACTACGCGGCTGCTCAAACTTGGGCAGAACGTAAGCC
GCGAGAGCGCCAACAACCGCTTCTTGGTCGAAGGCAGCAAGCGCGATGAATGTCTTACTACGGAGCAAGT
TCCCGAGGTAATCGGAGTCCGGCTGATGTTGGGAGTAGGTGGCTACGTCTCCGAACTCACGACCGAAAAG
ATCAAGAGCAGCCCGCATGGATTTGACTTGGTCAGGGCCGAGCCTACATGTGCGAATGATGCCCATACTT
GAGCCACCTAACTTTGTTTTAGGGCGACTGCCCTGCTGCGTAACATCGTTGCTGCTCCA
