>Addgene plasmid #194761 | PATL2_G288-Y543_BV_bio | depositor partial sequence | sequence record 377838 | partial
GGGACTCAAGAGCAGGATATTGAAGCCGCCAGTTCGCAGCGGTTAAGAGTGCTCTATAGAATTGAAAAGA
TGTTTCTCCAGCTTTTAGAGATTGAGGAGGGCTGGAAATACCGCCCTCCCCCACCGTGTTTTAGCGAACA
ACAGTCCAACCAAGTCGAAAAACTTTTCCAAACCCTAAAAACACAGGAGCAGAATAACCTGGAGGAAGCG
GCTGACGGTTTCTTACAGGTTCTAAGTGTCAGGAAAGGTAAGGCGCTCGTAGCGCGGCTATTGCCGTTTC
TTCCACAAGACCAAGCAGTCACAATACTCTTAGCTATCACTCACCACCTCCCACTATTGGTGCGGAGGGA
CGTTGCAGACCAAGCTCTGCAAATGTTGTTTAAGCCCCTTGGTAAATGCATTTCCCACCTCACGCTCCAT
GAGCTTCTGCAAGGACTCCAAGGATTGACACTTTTGCCCCCTGGATCATCTGAACGACCCGTGACAGTCG
TTTTGCAGAATCAGTTTGGAATTAGTCTACTGTACGCACTTTTATCACATGGGGAGCAATTGGTGAGCTT
GCACTCTTCACTGGAAGAGCCCAACAGCGACCACACGGCATGGACCGATATGGTAGTACTGATCGCTTGG
GAGATAGCGCAAATGCCTACAGCTTCGCTTGCTGAGCCTCTGGCATTTCCTAGTAACCTGTTGCCCCTAT
TCTGTCACCATGTCGATAAACAATTAGTCCAGCAGCTAGAGGCACGAATGGAGTTTGCTTGGATCTAT
